Addgene plasmid #183812: pEFBOS_CreIRESpuro
Purpose: Expresses Cre recombinase and puromycin N-acetyltransferase driven by the mammalian EF1a promoter
Depositing lab: Ed Stanley. Depositing organization: Monash University. Publication: A protocol for removal of antibiotic resistance cassettes from human embryonic stem cells genetically modified by homologous recombination or transgenesis. Davis RP, Costa M, Grandela C, Holland AM, Hatzistavrou T, Micallef SJ, Li X, Goulburn AL, Azzola L, Elefanty AG, Stanley EG. Nat Protoc. 2008;3(10):1550-8. doi: 10.1038/nprot.2008.146. PubMed 18802436.
Backbone
  Vector backbone: pBR322/pUC
  Total vector size (bp): 8097
  Vector type: Mammalian Expression, Synthetic Biology
  Selectable markers: Puromycin
Growth in bacteria
  Bacterial resistance: Ampicillin, 100 μg/mL
  Growth temperature: 37°C
  Growth strain: DH5alpha
  Copy number: High Copy
Gene/Insert
  Gene/Insert name: Cre recombinase (alt name: Cre)
  Species: Bacteriophage P1
  Insert size (bp): 1029
  Tag / fusion protein: NLS
Terms and licenses: Academic/Nonprofit Terms; Industry Terms: Not Available to Industry
Depositor comments: Please note that the polyA region has ambiguous bases in the Addgene NGS result due to difficulties sequencing through this region (4940-5005 bp).
How to cite: pEFBOS_CreIRESpuro was a gift from Ed Stanley (Addgene plasmid # 183812 ; http://n2t.net/addgene:183812 ; RRID:Addgene_183812)
