[The description below was written by a language model from this plasmid's Addgene catalogue record and pLannotate feature annotations shown in this document.]
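Description:
pEFBOS_CreIRESpuro is a mammalian expression plasmid built on a pBR322/pUC-type backbone for transient delivery of Cre recombinase together with a drug-selection marker. It is propagated in E. coli at high copy from a ColE1/pUC-type origin under ampicillin selection (β-lactamase with its own promoter). The backbone also carries an f1 phage origin and assorted remnants of its cloning history: fragments of lacI, lacZα, rop and the pBR322 bom region, plus the lac promoter and operator. The catalogue lists a total size of 8097 bp, whereas the annotated sequence is a partial NGS assembly of 7881 nt. The depositor notes ambiguous bases in the polyadenylation region because this stretch was difficult to sequence, so the feature table may not capture everything there.

The payload is a single bicistronic transcription unit driven by the strong constitutive human EF-1α promoter. The first cistron encodes bacteriophage P1 Cre recombinase carrying a nuclear localisation signal. An EMCV internal ribosome entry site then allows cap-independent translation of the second cistron, puromycin N-acetyltransferase, from the same mRNA. A bovine growth hormone polyadenylation signal follows, with a downstream G-CSF-derived element characteristic of pEF-BOS vectors. SV40 early promoter sequence and a small t antigen fragment lie just upstream of the EF-1α promoter. Because Cre and puromycin resistance are translated from one transcript, brief puromycin exposure enriches for cells that are actually expressing the recombinase. According to the associated publication, the plasmid is used to excise loxP-flanked antibiotic resistance cassettes from human embryonic stem cells that were modified by homologous recombination or transgenesis.
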