Features (pLannotate 1.2.2; 21 found; start..end, strand, type, name):
      2..94      +  CDS            lacI (fragment): lac repressor; lacI; The lac repressor binds to the lac operator to inhibit transcription in E. coli. This inhibition can be relieved by adding lactose or isopropyl-β-D-thiogalactopyranoside (IPTG).
    107..128     +  protein_bind   CAP binding site: CAP binding activates transcription in the presence of cAMP. E. coli catabolite activator protein
    143..173     +  promoter       lac promoter: promoter for the E. coli lac operon
    181..197     +  protein_bind   lac operator: The lac repressor binds to the lac operator to inhibit transcription in E. coli. This inhibition can be relieved by adding lactose or isopropyl-β-D-thiogalactopyranoside (IPTG). lac repressor encoded by lacI
    253..463     +  promoter       SV40 promoter: SV40 early promoter
    485..551     +  CDS            small t antigen (fragment): SV40 (simian virus 40) small t antigen
    558..1736    +  promoter       EF-1α promoter: strong constitutive promoter for human elongation factor EF-1α
   1778..2808    +  CDS            Cre (fragment): site-specific recombinase Cre is a site-specific recombinase from bacteriophage P1. Recombination occurs at loxP sequences.
   2842..3428    +  misc_feature   IRES2: internal ribosome entry site (IRES) of the encephalomyocarditis virus (EMCV)
   3441..4037    +  CDS            PuroR (fragment): puromycin N-acetyltransferase; pac from Streptomyces; confers resistance to puromycin
   4118..4342    +  polyA_signal   bGH poly(A) signal: bovine growth hormone polyadenylation signal
   4346..4367    +  promoter       SV40 promoter (fragment): SV40 enhancer and early promoter
   4389..4481    +  ncRNA          G-CSF SLDE: Accession: RF00183 - G-CSF factor stem-loop destabilising element (SLDE)
   5006..5163    +  CDS            lacZα (fragment): LacZα fragment of β-galactosidase; lacZ fragment
   5169..5220    -  misc_feature   bom (fragment): basis of mobility region from pBR322
   5239..5694    +  rep_origin     f1 ori (sequence partly withheld): f1 bacteriophage origin of replication; arrow indicates direction of (+) strand synthesis
   5695..5744    -  misc_feature   bom (fragment): basis of mobility region from pBR322
   5846..5881    -  CDS            rop (fragment): Rop protein, which maintains plasmids at low copy number; rop
   5976..6080    +  promoter       AmpR promoter: bla
   6081..6941    +  CDS            AmpR: β-lactamase; bla; confers resistance to ampicillin, carbenicillin, and related antibiotics
   7112..7700    +  rep_origin     ori: high-copy-number ColE1/pMB1/pBR322/pUC origin of replication
>Addgene plasmid #183812 | pEFBOS_CreIRESpuro | addgene full sequence | sequence record 384303 | Addgene Partial NGS Result
AGCGCCCAATACGCAAACCGCCTCTCCCCGCGCGTTGGCCGATTCATTAATGCAGCTGGCACGACAGGTT
TCCCGACTGGAAAGCGGGCAGTGAGCGCAACGCAATTAATGTGAGTTAGCTCACTCATTAGGCACCCCAG
GCTTTACACTTTATGCTTCCGGCTCGTATGTTGTGTGGAATTGTGAGCGGATAACAATTTCACACAGGAA
ACAGCTATGACCATGATTACGCCAAGCTTAATTCCCTCCCCAGCAGGCAGAAGTATGCAAAGCATGCATC
TCAATTAGTCAGCAACCATAGTCCCGCCCCTAACTCCGCCCATCCCGCCCCTAACTCCGCCCAGTTCCGC
CCATTCTCCGCCCCATGGCTGACTAATTTTTTTTATTTATGCAGAGGCCGAGGCCGCCTCGGCCTCTGAG
CTATTCCAGAAGTAGTGAGGAGGCTTTTTTGGAGGCCTAGGCTTTTGCAAAAAGCTTTGCAAAGATGGAT
AAAGTTTTAAACAGAGAGGAATCTTTGCAGCTAATGGACCTTCTAGGTCTTGAAAGGAGTGGGAATTGGC
TCCGGTGCCCGTCAGTGGGCAGAGCGCACATCGCCCACAGTCCCCGAGAAGTTGGGGGGAGGGGTCGGCA
ATTGAACCGGTGCCTAGAGAAGGTGGCGCGGGGTAAACTGGGAAAGTGATGTCGTGTACTGGCTCCGCCT
TTTTCCCGAGGGTGGGGGAGAACCGTATATAAGTGCAGTAGTCGCCGTGAACGTTCTTTTTCGCAACGGG
TTTGCCGCCAGAACACAGGTAAGTGCCGTGTGTGGTTCCCGCGGGCCTGGCCTCTTTACGGGTTATGGCC
CTTGCGTGCCTTGAATTACTTCCACCTGGCTGCAGTACGTGATTCTTGATCCCGAGCTTCGGGTTGGAAG
TGGGTGGGAGAGTTCGAGGCCTTGCGCTTAAGGAGCCCCTTCGCCTCGTGCTTGAGTTGAGGCCTGGCCT
GGGCGCTGGGGCCGCCGCGTGCGAATCTGGTGGCACCTTCGCGCCTGTCTCGCTGCTTTCGATAAGTCTC
TAGCCATTTAAAATTTTTGATGACCTGCTGCGACGCTTTTTTTCTGGCAAGATAGTCTTGTAAATGCGGG
CCAAGATCTGCACACTGGTATTTCGGTTTTTGGGGCCGCGGGCGGCGACGGGGCCCGTGCGTCCCAGCGC
ACATGTTCGGCGAGGCGGGGCCTGCGAGCGCGGCCACCGAGAATCGGACGGGGGTAGTCTCAAGCTGGCC
GGCCTGCTCTGGTGCCTGGCCTCGCGCCGCCGTGTATCGCCCCGCCCTGGGCGGCAAGGCTGGCCCGGTC
GGCACCAGTTGCGTGAGCGGAAAGATGGCCGCTTCCCGGCCCTGCTGCAGGGAGCTCAAAATGGAGGACG
CGGCGCTCGGGAGAGCGGGCGGGTGAGTCACCCACACAAAGGAAAAGGGCCTTTCCGTCCTCAGCCGTCG
CTTCATGTGACTCCACGGAGTACCGGGCGCCGTCCAGGCACCTCGATTAGTTCTCGAGCTTTTGGAGTAC
GTCGTCTTTAGGTTGGGGGGAGGGGTTTTATGCGATGGAGTTTCCCCACACTGAGTGGGTGGAGACTGAA
GTTAGGCCAGCTTGGCACTTGATGTAATTCTCCTTGGAATTTGCCCTTTTTGAGTTTGGATCTTGGTTCA
TTCTCAAGCCTCAGACAGTGGTTCAAAGTTTTTTTCTTCCATTTCAGGTGTCGTGAGGAATTCTCTAGGT
CGACCATGCCCAAGAAGAAGAGGAAGGTGTCCAATTTACTGACCGTACACCAAAATTTGCCTGCATTACC
GGTCGATGCAACGAGTGATGAGGTTCGCAAGAACCTGATGGACATGTTCAGGGATCGCCAGGCGTTTTCT
GAGCATACCTGGAAAATGCTTCTGTCCGTTTGCCGGTCGTGGGCGGCATGGTGCAAGTTGAATAACCGGA
AATGGTTTCCCGCAGAACCTGAAGATGTTCGCGATTATCTTCTATATCTTCAGGCGCGCGGTCTGGCAGT
AAAAACTATCCAGCAACATTTGGGCCAGCTAAACATGCTTCATCGTCGGTCCGGGCTGCCACGACCAAGT
GACAGCAATGCTGTTTCACTGGTTATGCGGCGGATCCGAAAAGAAAACGTTGATGCCGGTGAACGTGCAA
AACAGGCTCTAGCGTTCGAACGCACTGATTTCGACCAGGTTCGTTCACTCATGGAAAATAGCGATCGCTG
CCAGGATATACGTAATCTGGCATTTCTGGGGATTGCTTATAACACCCTGTTACGTATAGCCGAAATTGCC
AGGATCAGGGTTAAAGATATCTCACGTACTGACGGTGGGAGAATGTTAATCCATATTGGCAGAACGAAAA
CGCTGGTTAGCACCGCAGGTGTAGAGAAGGCACTTAGCCTGGGGGTAACTAAACTGGTCGAGCGATGGAT
TTCCGTCTCTGGTGTAGCTGATGATCCGAATAACTACCTGTTTTGCCGGGTCAGAAAAAATGGTGTTGCC
GCGCCATCTGCCACCAGCCAGCTATCAACTCGCGCCCTGGAAGGGATTTTTGAAGCAACTCATCGATTGA
TTTACGGCGCTAAGGATGACTCTGGTCAGAGATACCTGGCCTGGTCTGGACACAGTGCCCGTGTCGGAGC
CGCGCGAGATATGGCCCGCGCTGGAGTTTCAATACCGGAGATCATGCAAGCTGGTGGCTGGACCAATGTA
AATATTGTCATGAACTATATCCGTAACCTGGATAGTGAAACAGGGGCAATGGTGCGCCTGCTGGAAGATG
GCGATTAGCCATTAACGCGGATCCCTCGACCCCGGGATCCGCCCCTCTCCCTCCCCCCCCCCTAACGTTA
CTGGCCGAAGCCGCTTGGAATAAGGCCGGTGTGCGTTTGTCTATATGTTATTTTCCACCATATTGCCGTC
TTTTGGCAATGTGAGGGCCCGGAAACCTGGCCCTGTCTTCTTGACGAGCATTCCTAGGGGTCTTTCCCCT
CTCGCCAAAGGAATGCAAGGTCTGTTGAATGTCGTGAAGGAAGCAGTTCCTCTGGAAGCTTCTTGAAGAC
AAACAACGTCTGTAGCGACCCTTTGCAGGCAGCGGAACCCCCCACCTGGCGACAGGTGCCTCTGCGGCCA
AAAGCCACGTGTATAAGATACACCTGCAAAGGCGGCACAACCCCAGTGCCACGTTGTGAGTTGGATAGTT
GTGGAAAGAGTCAAATGGCTCTCCTCAAGCGTATTCAACAAGGGGCTGAAGGATGCCCAGAAGGTACCCC
ATTGTATGGGATCTGATCTGGGGCCTCGGTACACATGCTTTACATGTGTTTAGTCGAGGTTAAAAAAACG
TCTAGGCCCCCCGAACCACGGGGACGTGGTTTTCCTTTGAAAAACACGATGATAATATGGCCACAACCAT
GGCGCGCCTTACCGAGTACAAGCCCACGGTGCGCCTCGCCACCCGCGACGACGTCCCCAGGGCCGTACGC
ACCCTCGCCGCCGCGTTCGCCGACTACCCCGCCACGCGCCACACCGTCGATCCGGACCGCCACATCGAGC
GGGTCACCGAGCTGCAAGAACTCTTCCTCACGCGCGTCGGGCTCGACATCGGCAAGGTGTGGGTCGCGGA
CGACGGCGCCGCGGTGGCGGTCTGGACCACGCCGGAGAGCGTCGAAGCGGGGGCGGTGTTCGCCGAGATC
GGCCCGCGCATGGCCGAGTTGAGCGGTTCCCGGCTGGCCGCGCAGCAACAGATGGAAGGCCTCCTGGCGC
CGCACCGGCCCAAGGAGCCCGCGTGGTTCCTGGCCACCGTCGGCGTCTCGCCCGACCACCAGGGCAAGGG
TCTGGGCAGCGCCGTCGTGCTCCCCGGAGTGGAGGCGGCCGAGCGCGCCGGGGTGCCCGCCTTCCTGGAG
ACCTCCGCGCCCCGCAACCTCCCCTTCTACGAGCGGCTCGGCTTCACCGTCACCGCCGACGTCGAGGTGC
CCGAAGGACCGCGCACCTGGTGCATGACCCGCAAGCCCGGTGCCTGACGCCCGCCCCACGACCCGCAGCG
CCCGACCGAAAGGAGCGCACGACCCCATGCATCGTAGAGCTCGCTGATCAGCCTCGACTGTGCCTTCTAG
TTGCCAGCCATCTGTTGTTTGCCCCTCCCCCGTGCCTTCCTTGACCCTGGAAGGTGCCACTCCCACTGTC
CTTTCCTAATAAAATGAGGAAATTGCATCGCATTGTCTGAGTAGGTGTCATTCTATTCTGGGGGGTGGGG
TGGGGCAGGACAGCAAGGGGGAGGATTGGGAAGACAATAGCAGGCATGCTGGGGATGCGGTGGGCTCTAT
GGCTTCTGAGGCGGAAAGAACCAGCTGGGGCTCGATGGCGCGTTCTAGAGTGAGGGTCCCCACCTGGGAC
CCTTGAGAGTATCAGGTCTCCCACGTGGGAGACAAGAAATCCCTGTTTAATATTTAAACAGCAGTGTTCC
CCATCTGGGTCCTTGCACCCCTCACTCTGGCCTCAGCCGACTGCACAGCGGCCCCTGCATCCCCTTGGCT
GTGAGGCCCCTGGACAAGCAGAGGTGGCCAGAGCTGGGAGGCATGGCCCTGGGGTCCCACGAATTTGCTG
GGGAATCTCGTTTTTCTTCTTAAGACTTTTGGGACATGGTTTGACTCCCGAACATCACCGACGTGTCTCC
TGTTTTTCTGGGTGGCCTCGGGACACCTGCCCTGCCCCCACGAGGGTCAGGACTGTGACTCTTTTTAGGG
CCAGGCAGGTGCCTGGACATTTGCCTTGCTGGACGGGGACTGGGGATGTGGGAGGGAGCAGACAGGAGGA
ATCATGTCAGGCCTGTGTGTGAAAGGAAGCTCCACTGTCACCCTCCACCTCTTCACCCCCCACTCACCAG
TGTCCCCTCCACTGTCACATTGTAACTGAACTTCAGGATAAWAAAGTGTTTGCCYCCAAAAAAAAAAAAA
AAAAAAAAAAAAAAAAAAAAAAAAAAAAAAACCGAATTCACTGGCCGTCGTTTTACAACGTCGTGACTGG
GAAAACCCTGGCGTTACCCAACTTAATCGCCTTGCAGCACATCCCCCTTTCGCCAGCTGGCGTAATAGCG
AAGAGGCCCGCACCGATCGCCCTTCCCAACAGTTGCGCAGCCTGAATGGCGAATGGCGCCTGATGCGGTA
TTTTCTCCTTACGCATCTGTGCGGTATTTCACACCGCATA
[95 nt withheld, positions 5221-5315]
T
[46 nt withheld, positions 5317-5362]
C
[141 nt withheld, positions 5364-5504]
CCTTTGACGTTGGAGTCCACGTTCTTT
[37 nt withheld, positions 5532-5568]
ACTCTATCTCGGGCTATTCTTTTGATTTATAAGGGATTTTGCCGATTTCGGTCTATTGGTTAAAAAATGA
GCTGATTTAACAAAAATTTAACGCGAATTTTAACAAAATATTAACGTTTACAATTTTATGGTGCACTCTC
AGTACAATCTGCTCTGATGCCGCATAGTTAAGCCAGCCCCGACACCCGCCAACACCCGCTGACGCGCCCT
GACGGGCTTGTCTGCTCCCGGCATCCGCTTACAGACAAGCTGTGACCGTCTCCGGGAGCTGCATGTGTCA
GAGGTTTTCACCGTCATCACCGAAACGCGCGAGACGAAAGGGCCTCGTGATACGCCTATTTTTATAGGTT
AATGTCATGATAATAATGGTTTCTTAGACGTCAGGTGGCACTTTTCGGGGAAATGTGCGCGGAACCCCTA
TTTGTTTATTTTTCTAAATACATTCAAATATGTATCCGCTCATGAGACAATAACCCTGATAAATGCTTCA
ATAATATTGAAAAAGGAAGAGTATGAGTATTCAACATTTCCGTGTCGCCCTTATTCCCTTTTTTGCGGCA
TTTTGCCTTCCTGTTTTTGCTCACCCAGAAACGCTGGTGAAAGTAAAAGATGCTGAAGATCAGTTGGGTG
CACGAGTGGGTTACATCGAACTGGATCTCAACAGCGGTAAGATCCTTGAGAGTTTTCGCCCCGAAGAACG
TTTTCCAATGATGAGCACTTTTAAAGTTCTGCTATGTGGCGCGGTATTATCCCGTATTGACGCCGGGCAA
GAGCAACTCGGTCGCCGCATACACTATTCTCAGAATGACTTGGTTGAGTACTCACCAGTCACAGAAAAGC
ATCTTACGGATGGCATGACAGTAAGAGAATTATGCAGTGCTGCCATAACCATGAGTGATAACACTGCGGC
CAACTTACTTCTGACAACGATCGGAGGACCGAAGGAGCTAACCGCTTTTTTGCACAACATGGGGGATCAT
GTAACTCGCCTTGATCGTTGGGAACCGGAGCTGAATGAAGCCATACCAAACGACGAGCGTGACACCACGA
TGCCTGTAGCAATGGCAACAACGTTGCGCAAACTATTAACTGGCGAACTACTTACTCTAGCTTCCCGGCA
ACAATTAATAGACTGGATGGAGGCGGATAAAGTTGCAGGACCACTTCTGCGCTCGGCCCTTCCGGCTGGC
TGGTTTATTGCTGATAAATCTGGAGCCGGTGAGCGTGGGTCTCGCGGTATCATTGCAGCACTGGGGCCAG
ATGGTAAGCCCTCCCGTATCGTAGTTATCTACACGACGGGGAGTCAGGCAACTATGGATGAACGAAATAG
ACAGATCGCTGAGATAGGTGCCTCACTGATTAAGCATTGGTAACTGTCAGACCAAGTTTACTCATATATA
CTTTAGATTGATTTAAAACTTCATTTTTAATTTAAAAGGATCTAGGTGAAGATCCTTTTTGATAATCTCA
TGACCAAAATCCCTTAACGTGAGTTTTCGTTCCACTGAGCGTCAGACCCCGTAGAAAAGATCAAAGGATC
TTCTTGAGATCCTTTTTTTCTGCGCGTAATCTGCTGCTTGCAAACAAAAAAACCACCGCTACCAGCGGTG
GTTTGTTTGCCGGATCAAGAGCTACCAACTCTTTTTCCGAAGGTAACTGGCTTCAGCAGAGCGCAGATAC
CAAATACTGTTCTTCTAGTGTAGCCGTAGTTAGGCCACCACTTCAAGAACTCTGTAGCACCGCCTACATA
CCTCGCTCTGCTAATCCTGTTACCAGTGGCTGCTGCCAGTGGCGATAAGTCGTGTCTTACCGGGTTGGAC
TCAAGACGATAGTTACCGGATAAGGCGCAGCGGTCGGGCTGAACGGGGGGTTCGTGCACACAGCCCAGCT
TGGAGCGAACGACCTACACCGAACTGAGATACCTACAGCGTGAGCTATGAGAAAGCGCCACGCTTCCCGA
AGGGAGAAAGGCGGACAGGTATCCGGTAAGCGGCAGGGTCGGAACAGGAGAGCGCACGAGGGAGCTTCCA
GGGGGAAACGCCTGGTATCTTTATAGTCCTGTCGGGTTTCGCCACCTCTGACTTGAGCGTCGATTTTTGT
GATGCTCGTCAGGGGGGCGGAGCCTATGGAAAAACGCCAGCAACGCGGCCTTTTTACGGTTCCTGGCCTT
TTGCTGGCCTTTTGCTCACATGTTCTTTCCTGCGTTATCCCCTGATTCTGTGGATAACCGTATTACCGCC
TTTGAGTGAGCTGATACCGCTCGCCGCAGCCGAACGACCGAGCGCAGCGAGTCAGTGAGCGAGGAAGCGG
AAG
